Addgene plasmid #244304: pAAVLINK-EF1alpha-HA-5'-ZMYM2
Purpose: 5' AAVLINK plasmid for ZMYM2 expression
Depositing lab: Zhonghua Lu. Depositing organization: Shenzhen Institute of Advanced Technology (SIAT), Chinese Academy of Sciences. Publication: AAVLINK: A potent DNA-recombination method for large cargo delivery in gene therapy. Lin J, Lin Y, Liu N, Cao W, Zhang J, Wen S, Zhang Y, Liao W, Hong Z, Lin Y, Liu Q, Liu H, Li Q, Chen B, Li M, Luo Z, Yang L, Yang Y, Zheng SH, Wang Y, Chu H, Hu Y, Qin Y, Luo BX, Tian S, Chen Y, Yan T, Yang L, Wang H, Liu T, Jiang Y, Lu Z. Cell. 2026 Feb 5;189(3):969-986.e17. doi: 10.1016/j.cell.2025.12.039. Epub 2026 Jan 27. PubMed 41605211.
Backbone
  Vector backbone: pAAV-MCS2
  Backbone manufacturer: Steve Jackson (Addgene # 46954)
  Vector type: AAV
Growth in bacteria
  Bacterial resistance: Ampicillin, 100 μg/mL
  Growth temperature: 37°C
  Growth strain: NEB Stable
  Copy number: High Copy
Gene/Insert
  Gene/Insert name: ZMYM2
  Species: H. sapiens (human)
  Entrez Gene: ZMYM2 (a.k.a. FIM, MYM, NECRC, RAMP, SCLL, ZNF198)
  Promoter: EF1alpha
  Tag / fusion protein: HA (N terminal on insert)
  Cloning method: Restriction Enzyme; 5′ cloning site unknown (unknown if destroyed)
Terms and licenses: Academic/Nonprofit Terms; Industry Terms: Not Available to Industry
Depositor comments: See publication for corresponding AAV Link vectors.
How to cite: pAAVLINK-EF1alpha-HA-5'-ZMYM2 was a gift from Zhonghua Lu (Addgene plasmid # 244304 ; http://n2t.net/addgene:244304 ; RRID:Addgene_244304)
