[The description below was written by a language model from this plasmid's Addgene catalogue record and pLannotate feature annotations shown in this document.]
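Description:
pAAVLINK-EF1alpha-HA-5'-ZMYM2 is an AAV transfer plasmid built on the pAAV-MCS2 backbone. It carries the upstream (5') half of a split expression system for human ZMYM2, a zinc-finger protein that may act as a transcription factor. It is propagated in E. coli as a high-copy plasmid through a ColE1/pUC-type origin with ampicillin selection (AmpR under its own bla promoter). An f1 phage origin and small pBR322-derived remnants (bom and rop fragments) are also annotated in the backbone. A recombination-deficient strain is recorded for growth, consistent with the need to preserve the AAV2 inverted terminal repeats. One ITR is annotated as intact, and the other is detected only as two short fragments in the sequencing result.

Between the ITRs, an EF-1α core promoter followed by a truncated HTLV-1 5' LTR segment (a composite arrangement that commonly boosts expression) drives a ZMYM2 coding fragment. According to the catalogue entry, this fragment carries an N-terminal HA tag, although the tag itself is not annotated in the feature table. Immediately downstream of the coding fragment lie a portion of the β-globin/immunoglobulin chimeric intron and a partial match to a lox2272 site, just inside the ITR. No polyadenylation signal is annotated.

This layout fits the stated purpose as the 5' member of an AAVLINK pair. The intron fragment presumably supplies a splice donor, and the lox site would allow Cre-mediated joining to a matching 3' vector. That would reconstitute a full-length transcript from a cargo too large for one AAV genome. The record does not identify the partner vector or the source of Cre, and refers to the publication for the corresponding constructs.
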