Features (pLannotate 1.2.2; 15 found; start..end, strand, type, name):
   2298..2566    -  LTR            5' LTR (truncated): truncated 5' long terminal repeat (LTR) from human T-cell leukemia virus (HTLV) type 1
   2579..2790    -  promoter       EF-1α core promoter: core promoter for human elongation factor EF-1α
   2870..2897    -  repeat_region  AAV2 ITR (fragment): inverted terminal repeat of adeno-associated virus serotype 2 inverted
   2926..2953    -  repeat_region  AAV2 ITR (fragment): inverted terminal repeat of adeno-associated virus serotype 2 inverted
   3026..3614    -  rep_origin     ori: high-copy-number ColE1/pMB1/pBR322/pUC origin of replication
   3785..4645    -  CDS            AmpR: β-lactamase; bla; confers resistance to ampicillin, carbenicillin, and related antibiotics
   4646..4750    -  promoter       AmpR promoter: bla
   4845..4880    +  CDS            rop (fragment): Rop protein, which maintains plasmids at low copy number; rop
   4982..5031    +  misc_feature   bom (fragment): basis of mobility region from pBR322
   5032..5487    -  rep_origin     f1 ori (sequence partly withheld): f1 bacteriophage origin of replication; arrow indicates direction of (+) strand synthesis
   5506..5557    +  misc_feature   bom (fragment): basis of mobility region from pBR322
   5562..5702    -  repeat_region  AAV2 ITR: inverted terminal repeat of adeno-associated virus serotype 2 inverted
   5747..5775    -  protein_bind   lox2272 (fragment): Cre-mediated recombination occurs in the 8-bp core sequence (GGATACTT). lox2272 sites are compatible with each other, but incompatible with loxP or loxN sites (Lee and Saito, 1988). Cre recombinase
   5784..5824    -  intron         chimeric intron (fragment): chimera between introns from human β-globin and immunoglobulin heavy chain genes
   5824..2228    -  CDS            ZMYM2 (fragment) (across the origin): ZMYM2_HUMAN - Also known as FIM, RAMP, ZNF198. Experimental evidence at protein level: Swiss-Prot protein existence level 1. May function as a transcription factor. From Homo sapiens (Human).
>Addgene plasmid #244304 | pAAVLINK-EF1alpha-HA-5'-ZMYM2 | addgene full sequence | sequence record 489086 | Addgene NGS Result
CCATCGAGTTCTTTAGTTGCTCCCTTCTTACATAGCTGAGAACAATAGTTGCAAGTAACACATCTCAATC
CTAAACGTCTGGCAAAATCCTGTTTGTATAATAATTTGCAGCCTTCACTACAGAAAGGTCTCTTAACGCC
AGAGAAATTTACTGTTTCATGAAGAGTCTTCTCCTCTTGACAGTATTCGCAATATGTAACTATGCAATGC
AACTTCTTATAGTCATCTGAACAAGTTTTGCTGCAGAACTGATGCACTTTGTTCTCCCATTCCAGGATTT
CTGGTTTTGAACAAAAGGAATTTTTGCAGTAGTTGCATTTCAACTGAATATCACTTGGCGCTACAAACTG
GCCATTTGGAGATGACTGCATACTTAGAGCCTGAAATTTAGCCACACAACTGGAATTGCAAAAGTTGTAC
AGTTTTCCATCAGGCATTGTGGCTTGGTATTGAGGTAAAGAGTTTCGCTTACAAAAATGGCAAATAATTC
CCAAACTTTGTGATTTTGCATATTTTGTCTTGTGACTGTTCATACAAGCAGTTGAACAATATGGCTCCAT
ATATCCATTAGGACCTATACACTGAGTCATATCAAAAAACCTGCACTGTGTTCGGCAACCAGTACAAGTT
GTCAGTTTTCCATATTTCTCAGGCTGCATTAAGAAAGAGTCCTGCATGTGATCTCGAACCTCCTTCAGGA
AGCTTGGATGGCTACCTACCTGTTTGTATTCACTGACACAACTTTGACAGCAAAATCTTTTCTGTTGACC
ATCAATCACCAGAACATTATTTCCAGCACCTTTACTGGGCAAGTACTCTCCACACTGTTCACAGCAATTC
ATTATTAAACCATTGGCCATTCTATATCTATTAAAGCAGTGGTCACTGCACAGCTTATGAGTCATATTTT
TAAAGCTGACTTCATGGCGAATCTCAGTTAGTTTACCACAGATTGTACATCTTGATTTATTTAGAGCTCC
TTTAGTAGGATTCTGTTTGTCTTCATAGAGAGATAAACAAGATGTACTACAGAATTCCTGGAAGGACTCA
CTTGAATCCACTTGAGCAACAATGGTTCCTTTCATTGTAGTTATATCTTTTTTACACATAACACAGAGTT
TCTTTGGAGCAGGCTTGTGGGAGAAGGAAGAAAGGCAGGTGGTAGAACAAAAGAGGTGAGCTGATCCTTT
TCGTTGATAAGCTGTCTGGCCCTTCTGTAAAGGTTTTTTGCAGTTTGCACAAGTGACTTTAACTGGTTTA
GTAGGCTGCTGTTGGACAGACGGCTGGAAAATCTGTTTAGGAAGTGAGGCCACTGGTGATAAAGAGTCCA
CCCCTGGTTGTTTCTGATTACGGGGAAATGAAGCTGACTGGGAGATCCAAGAATCAGGATTATGATGAGT
TGCAGATTCTCCATTCTGAAAAACGTCTCCTGCCACATTCATTCTACCAGGATTAAAAGGTCCTACTCCA
GTCTTGGTCTGTGAAGTTAAAGATGGGGTGTATGTTTGTATATTAACACCAAAATTACTTGACTGCAGTC
CGTTAGAGACATCTCCCAAGTTGGTATTCTGCAGTGATGTTACATGTGTAATCATTAAGTTCATATCTCG
CCCGTCAGTATTTTCTAATTGGCCATCATTCACAGAGCTTACACCTGTTTCTAAAGTTGTAACATTAGCA
ATCTGAATTTCAGAGTCTGGTTCTGTGGTGATACCACTATTACCCATTCCTGCATTTACCTTACTTCTTG
AAAAACTGGAAGTGGAGAAATCCACATCATTGGTTCTGTTTTTAGTCTCAGGAGGTCTTCGTTCAATAAA
ATTGGAGGAATTTTTCTCTTGCCCTTGATTTGTTTCCATGTCCTCTTCATCATCAATGACAATTGTCTCA
CTTACACTTCCCTTCTGAGATGCCAACTCTTTTGAGGAAGGAGTAATTTTGGAATCATTTCCTTGTAGTT
CTTCATTTTTTGATGATGTAAATGTTATGGTTCTTTGATCAGCTACCACTGGTACAGAAGGTGGGGGAGG
TTGTACAGGTTCGATAAAAACAACATCATCATCATCTTCCACTGACGAGTTCTGAAACTTATTAGATCTA
GACACTAAAGGATTAGCTGGACCACTAAATGAGTTTCCTACATTCGTGAGACTAGTTGCCATGGCCGTAC
TCCCTAATAAAACAGGAGTCTGATCAGTCAATTCTAATCCTCCCACTGAACTTGTGTCAGATCCAGCATA
GTCAGGTACGTCATAAGGGTACATGGTGGCCGTACGGTAGGCGCCGGTCACAGCTTGGATCTGTAACGGC
GCAGAACAGAAAACGAAACAAAGACGTAGAGTTGAGCAAGCAGGGTCAGGCAAAGCGTGGAGAGCCGGCT
GAGTCTAGGTAGGCTCCAAGGGAGCGCCGGACAAAGGCCCGGTCTCGACCTGAGCTTTAAACTTACCTAG
ACGGCGGACGCAGTTCAGGAGGCACCACAGGCGGGAGGCGGCAGAACGCGACTCAACCGGCGTGGATGGC
GGCCTCAGGTAGGGCGGCGGGCGCGTGAAGGAGAGATGCGAGCCCCTCGAAGCTTCAGCTGTGTTCTGGC
GGCAAACCCGTTGCGAAAAAGAACGTTCACGGCGACTACTGCACTTATATACGGTTCTCCCCCACCCTCG
GGAAAAAGGCGGAGCCAGTACACGACATCACTTTCCCAGTTTACCCCGCGCCACCTTCTCTAGGCACCCG
TTCAATTGCCGACCCCTCCCCCCAACTTCTCGGGGACTGTGGGCGATGTGCGCTCTGCCCACTGACGGGC
ACCGGAGCGATCGCAGATCCACGCGTGCGGCCGCAGGAACCCCTAGTGATGGAGTTGGCCACTCCCTCTC
TGCGCGCTCGCTCGCTCACTGAGGCCGGGCGACCAAAGGTCGCCCGACGCCCGGGCGGCCTCAGTGAGCG
AGCGAGCGCGCAGCTGCCTGCAGGACATGTGAGCAAAAGGCCAGCAAAAGGCCAGGAACCGTAAAAAGGC
CGCGTTGCTGGCGTTTTTCCATAGGCTCCGCCCCCCTGACGAGCATCACAAAAATCGACGCTCAAGTCAG
AGGTGGCGAAACCCGACAGGACTATAAAGATACCAGGCGTTTCCCCCTGGAAGCTCCCTCGTGCGCTCTC
CTGTTCCGACCCTGCCGCTTACCGGATACCTGTCCGCCTTTCTCCCTTCGGGAAGCGTGGCGCTTTCTCA
TAGCTCACGCTGTAGGTATCTCAGTTCGGTGTAGGTCGTTCGCTCCAAGCTGGGCTGTGTGCACGAACCC
CCCGTTCAGCCCGACCGCTGCGCCTTATCCGGTAACTATCGTCTTGAGTCCAACCCGGTAAGACACGACT
TATCGCCACTGGCAGCAGCCACTGGTAACAGGATTAGCAGAGCGAGGTATGTAGGCGGTGCTACAGAGTT
CTTGAAGTGGTGGCCTAACTACGGCTACACTAGAAGAACAGTATTTGGTATCTGCGCTCTGCTGAAGCCA
GTTACCTTCGGAAAAAGAGTTGGTAGCTCTTGATCCGGCAAACAAACCACCGCTGGTAGCGGTGGTTTTT
TTGTTTGCAAGCAGCAGATTACGCGCAGAAAAAAAGGATCTCAAGAAGATCCTTTGATCTTTTCTACGGG
GTCTGACGCTCAGTGGAACGAAAACTCACGTTAAGGGATTTTGGTCATGAGATTATCAAAAAGGATCTTC
ACCTAGATCCTTTTAAATTAAAAATGAAGTTTTAAATCAATCTAAAGTATATATGAGTAAACTTGGTCTG
ACAGTTACCAATGCTTAATCAGTGAGGCACCTATCTCAGCGATCTGTCTATTTCGTTCATCCATAGTTGC
CTGACTCCCCGTCGTGTAGATAACTACGATACGGGAGGGCTTACCATCTGGCCCCAGTGCTGCAATGATA
CCGCGAGACCCACGCTCACCGGCTCCAGATTTATCAGCAATAAACCAGCCAGCCGGAAGGGCCGAGCGCA
GAAGTGGTCCTGCAACTTTATCCGCCTCCATCCAGTCTATTAATTGTTGCCGGGAAGCTAGAGTAAGTAG
TTCGCCAGTTAATAGTTTGCGCAACGTTGTTGCCATTGCTACAGGCATCGTGGTGTCACGCTCGTCGTTT
GGTATGGCTTCATTCAGCTCCGGTTCCCAACGATCAAGGCGAGTTACATGATCCCCCATGTTGTGCAAAA
AAGCGGTTAGCTCCTTCGGTCCTCCGATCGTTGTCAGAAGTAAGTTGGCCGCAGTGTTATCACTCATGGT
TATGGCAGCACTGCATAATTCTCTTACTGTCATGCCATCCGTAAGATGCTTTTCTGTGACTGGTGAGTAC
TCAACCAAGTCATTCTGAGAATAGTGTATGCGGCGACCGAGTTGCTCTTGCCCGGCGTCAATACGGGATA
ATACCGCGCCACATAGCAGAACTTTAAAAGTGCTCATCATTGGAAAACGTTCTTCGGGGCGAAAACTCTC
AAGGATCTTACCGCTGTTGAGATCCAGTTCGATGTAACCCACTCGTGCACCCAACTGATCTTCAGCATCT
TTTACTTTCACCAGCGTTTCTGGGTGAGCAAAAACAGGAAGGCAAAATGCCGCAAAAAAGGGAATAAGGG
CGACACGGAAATGTTGAATACTCATACTCTTCCTTTTTCAATATTATTGAAGCATTTATCAGGGTTATTG
TCTCATGAGCGGATACATATTTGAATGTATTTAGAAAAATAAACAAATAGGGGTTCCGCGCACATTTCCC
CGAAAAGTGCCACCTGACGTCTAAGAAACCATTATTATCATGACATTAACCTATAAAAATAGGCGTATCA
CGAGGCCCTTTCGTCTCGCGCGTTTCGGTGATGACGGTGAAAACCTCTGACACATGCAGCTCCCGGAGAC
GGTCACAGCTTGTCTGTAAGCGGATGCCGGGAGCAGACAAGCCCGTCAGGGCGCGTCAGCGGGTGTTGGC
GGGTGTCGGGGCTGGCTTAACTATGCGGCATCAGAGCAGATTGTACTGAGAGTGCACCATAAAATTGTAA
ACGTTAATATTTTGTTAAAATTCGCGTTAAATTTTTGTTAAATCAGCTCATTTTTTAACCAATAGACCGA
AATCGGCAAAATCCCTTATAAATCAAAAGAATAGCCCGAGATAGAGT
[37 nt withheld, positions 5158-5194]
AAAGAACGTGGACTCCAACGTCAAAGG
[141 nt withheld, positions 5222-5362]
G
[46 nt withheld, positions 5364-5409]
A
[95 nt withheld, positions 5411-5505]
TATGCGGTGTGAAATACCGCACAGATGCGTAAGGAGAAAATACCGCATCAGGCGCCCCTGCAGGCAGCTG
CGCGCTCGCTCGCTCACTGAGGCCGCCCGGGCAAAGCCCGGGCGTCGGGCGACCTTTGGTCGCCCGGCCT
CAGTGAGCGAGCGAGCGCGCAGAGAGGGAGTGGCCAACTCCATCACTAGGGGTTCCTGCGGCCGCTCGGT
CCGCACGTGCCACACCGGTCTCCATAACTTAATAACTTCGTATAAAGTATCCTATACGAATAATAGCTTA
TTGGTCTCCTTAAACCTGTCTTGTAACCTTGATACTTACCTTGCAGCCTTGTAGTACCAATCCTGAAATT
TTTTACAGCAATCTTCACTGCAGAAATCTCTCACAACA
